>Addgene plasmid #69045 | pIRIGF-IKZF1-V2 | addgene full sequence | sequence record 195150 | Addgene NGS Result
CCGGTATGTAATCCGCCCCTCTCCCTCCCCCCCCCCTAACGTTACTGGCCGAAGCCGCTTGGAATAAGGC
CGGTGTGCGTTTGTCTATATGTTATTTTCCACCATATTGCCGTCTTTTGGCAATGTGAGGGCCCGGAAAC
CTGGCCCTGTCTTCTTGACGAGCATTCCTAGGGGTCTTTCCCCTCTCGCCAAAGGAATGCAAGGTCTGTT
GAATGTCGTGAAGGAAGCAGTTCCTCTGGAAGCTTCTTGAAGACAAACAACGTCTGTAGCGACCCTTTGC
AGGCAGCGGAACCCCCCACCTGGCGACAGGTGCCTCTGCGGCCAAAAGCCACGTGTATAAGATACACCTG
CAAAGGCGGCACAACCCCAGTGCCACGTTGTGAGTTGGATAGTTGTGGAAAGAGTCAAATGGCTCTCCTC
AAGCGTATTCAACAAGGGGCTGAAGGATGCCCAGAAGGTACCCCATTGTATGGGATCTGATCTGGGGCCT
CGGTACACATGCTTTACATGTGTTTAGTCGAGGTTAAAAAAACGTCTAGGCCCCCCGAACCACGGGGACG
TGGTTTTCCTTTGAAAAACACGATGATAATATGGCCACAACCATGACTTCGAAAGTTTATGATCCAGAAC
AAAGGAAACGGATGATAACTGGTCCGCAGTGGTGGGCCAGATGTAAACAAATGAATGTTCTTGATTCATT
TATTAATTATTATGATTCAGAAAAACATGCAGAAAATGCTGTTATTTTTTTACATGGTAACGCGGCCTCT
TCTTATTTATGGCGACATGTTGTGCCACATATTGAGCCAGTAGCGCGGTGTATTATACCAGACCTTATTG
GTATGGGCAAATCAGGCAAATCTGGTAATGGTTCTTATAGGTTACTTGATCATTACAAATATCTTACTGC
ATGGTTTGAACTTCTTAATTTACCAAAGAAGATCATTTTTGTCGGCCATGATTGGGGTGCTTGTTTGGCA
TTTCATTATAGCTATGAGCATCAAGATAAGATCAAAGCAATAGTTCACGCTGAAAGTGTAGTAGATGTGA
TTGAATCATGGGATGAATGGCCTGATATTGAAGAAGATATTGCGTTGATCAAATCTGAAGAAGGAGAAAA
AATGGTTTTGGAGAATAACTTCTTCGTGGAAACCATGTTGCCATCAAAAATCATGAGAAAGTTAGAACCA
GAAGAATTTGCAGCATATCTTGAACCATTCAAAGAGAAAGGTGAAGTTCGTCGTCCAACATTATCATGGC
CTCGTGAAATCCCGTTAGTAAAAGGTGGTAAACCTGACGTTGTACAAATTGTTAGGAATTATAATGCTTA
TCTACGTGCAAGTGATGATTTACCAAAAATGTTTATTGAATCGGACCCAGGATTCTTTTCCAATGCTATT
GTTGAAGGTGCCAAGAAGTTTCCTAATACTGAATTTGTCAAAGTAAAAGGTCTTCATTTTTCGCAAGAAG
ATGCACCTGATGAAATGGGAAAATATATCAAATCGTTCGTTGAGCGAGTTCTCAAAAATGAACAATGACT
CGAGGTTTAAACTATAGAGTACGAGCCATGATAACTGCAGGTCGAGCATGCATCTAGGGCGGCCAATTCC
GCCCCTCTCCCCCCCCCCCTCTCCCTCCCCCCCCCCTAACGTTACTGGCCGAAGCCGCTTGGAATAAGGC
CGGTGTGCGTTTGTCTATATGTTATTTTCCACCATATTGCCGTCTTTTGGCAATGTGAGGGCCCGGAAAC
CTGGCCCTGTCTTCTTGACGAGCATTCCTAGGGGTCTTTCCCCTCTCGCCAAAGGAATGCAAGGTCTGTT
GAATGTCGTGAAGGAAGCAGTTCCTCTGGAAGCTTCTTGAAGACAAACAACGTCTGTAGCGACCCTTTGC
AGGCAGCGGAACCCCCCACCTGGCGACAGGTGCCTCTGCGGCCAAAAGCCACGTGTATAAGATACACCTG
CAAAGGCGGCACAACCCCAGTGCCACGTTGTGAGTTGGATAGTTGTGGAAAGAGTCAAATGGCTCTCCTC
AAGCGTATTCAACAAGGGGCTGAAGGATGCCCAGAAGGTACCCCATTGTATGGGATCTGATCTGGGGCCT
CGGTGCACATGCTTTACATGTGTTTAGTCGAGGTTAAAAAAACGTCTAGGCCCCCCGAACCACGGGGACG
TGGTTTTCCTTTGAAAAACACGATGATAAGCTTGCCACAACCCACAAGGAGACGACCTTCCACAAGTTTG
TACAAAAAAGTTGGCATGGATGCTGATGAGGGTCAAGACATGTCCCAAGTTTCAGGGAAGGAAAGCCCCC
CTGTAAGCGATACTCCAGATGAGGGCGATGAGCCCATGCCGATCCCCGAGGACCTCTCCACCACCTCGGG
AGGACAGCAAAGCTCCAAGAGTGACAGAGTCGTGGCCAGTAATGTTAAAGTAGAGACTCAGAGTGATGAA
GAGAATGGGCGTGCCTGTGAAATGAATGGGGAAGAATGTGCGGAGGATTTACGAATGCTTGATGCCTCGG
GAGAGAAAATGAATGGCTCCCACAGGGACCAAGGCAGCTCGGCTTTGTCGGGAGTTGGAGGCATTCGACT
TCCTAACGGAAAACTAAAGTGTGATATCTGTGGGATCATTTGCATCGGGCCCAATGTGCTCATGGTTCAC
AAAAGAAGCCACACTGGAGAACGGCCCTTCCAGTGCAATCAGTGCGGGGCCTCATTCACCCAGAAGGGCA
ACCTGCTCCGGCACATCAAGCTGCATTCCGGGGAGAAGCCCTTCAAATGCCACCTCTGCAACTACGCCTG
CCGCCGGAGGGACGCCCTCACTGGCCACCTGAGGACGCACTCCGTCATTAAAGAAGAAACTAATCACAGT
GAAATGGCAGAAGACCTGTGCAAGATAGGATCAGAGAGATCTCTCGTGCTGGACAGACTAGCAAGTAACG
TCGCCAAACGTAAGAGCTCTATGCCTCAGAAATTTCTTGGGGACAAGGGCCTGTCCGACACGCCCTACGA
CAGCAGCGCCAGCTACGAGAAGGAGAACGAAATGATGAAGTCCCACGTGATGGACCAAGCCATCAACAAC
GCCATCAACTACCTGGGGGCCGAGTCCCTGCGCCCGCTGGTGCAGACGCCCCCGGGCGGTTCCGAGGTGG
TCCCGGTCATCAGCCCGATGTACCAGCTGCACAAGCCGCTCGCGGAGGGCACCCCGCGCTCCAACCACTC
GGCCCAGGACAGCGCCGTGGAGAACCTGCTGCTGCTCTCCAAGGCCAAGTTGGTGCCCTCGGAGCGCGAG
GCGTCCCCGAGCAACAGCTGCCAAGACTCCACGGACACCGAGAGCAACAACGAGGAGCAGCGCAGCGGTC
TCATCTACCTGACCAACCACATCGCCCCGCACGCGCGCAACGGGCTGTCGCTCAAGGAGGAGCACCGCGC
CTACGACCTGCTGCGCGCCGCCTCCGAGAACTCGCAGGACGCGCTCCGCGTGGTCAGCACCAGCGGGGAG
CAGATGAAGGTGTACAAGTGCGAACACTGCCGGGTGCTCTTCCTGGATCACGTCATGTACACCATCCACA
TGGGCTGCCACGGCTTCCGTGATCCTTTTGAGTGCAACATGTGCGGCTACCACAGCCAGGACCGGTACGA
GTTCTCGTCGCACATAACGCGAGGGGAGCACCGCTTCCACATGAGCTACCCAACTTTCTTGTACAAAGTG
GTGGGTGGAGGCGGTTCAGGTGGCGGAGGAAGCGGAGGCGGTGGAAGTATGGAAGACGCCAAAAACATAA
AGAAAGGCCCGGCGCCATTCTATCCGCTGGAAGATGGAACCGCTGGAGAGCAACTGCATAAGGCTATGAA
GAGATACGCCCTGGTTCCTGGAACAATTGCTTTTACAGATGCACATATCGAGGTGGACATCACTTACGCT
GAGTACTTCGAAATGTCCGTTCGGTTGGCAGAAGCTATGAAACGATATGGGCTGAATACAAATCACAGAA
TCGTCGTATGCAGTGAAAACTCTCTTCAATTCTTTATGCCGGTGTTGGGCGCGTTATTTATCGGAGTTGC
AGTTGCGCCCGCGAACGACATTTATAATGAACGTGAATTGCTCAACAGTATGGGCATTTCGCAGCCTACC
GTGGTGTTCGTTTCCAAAAAGGGGTTGCAAAAAATTTTGAACGTGCAAAAAAAGCTCCCAATCATCCAAA
AAATTATTATCATGGATTCTAAAACGGATTACCAGGGATTTCAGTCGATGTACACGTTCGTCACATCTCA
TCTACCTCCCGGTTTTAATGAATACGATTTTGTGCCAGAGTCCTTCGATAGGGACAAGACAATTGCACTG
ATCATGAACTCCTCTGGATCTACTGGTCTGCCTAAAGGTGTCGCTCTGCCTCATAGAACTGCCTGCGTGA
GATTCTCGCATGCCAGAGATCCTATTTTTGGCAATCAAATCATTCCGGATACTGCGATTTTAAGTGTTGT
TCCATTCCATCACGGTTTTGGAATGTTTACTACACTCGGATATTTGATATGTGGATTTCGAGTCGTCTTA
ATGTATAGATTTGAAGAAGAGCTGTTTCTGAGGAGCCTTCAGGATTACAAGATTCAAAGTGCGCTGCTGG
TGCCAACCCTATTCTCCTTCTTCGCCAAAAGCACTCTGATTGACAAATACGATTTATCTAATTTACACGA
AATTGCTTCTGGTGGCGCTCCCCTCTCTAAGGAAGTCGGGGAAGCGGTTGCCAAGAGGTTCCATCTGCCA
GGTATCAGGCAAGGATATGGGCTCACTGAGACTACATCAGCTATTCTGATTACACCCGAGGGGGATGATA
AACCGGGCGCGGTCGGTAAAGTTGTTCCATTTTTTGAAGCGAAGGTTGTGGATCTGGATACCGGGAAAAC
GCTGGGCGTTAATCAAAGAGGCGAACTGTGTGTGAGAGGTCCTATGATTATGTCCGGTTATGTAAACAAT
CCGGAAGCGACCAACGCCTTGATTGACAAGGATGGATGGCTACATTCTGGAGACATAGCTTACTGGGACG
AAGACGAACACTTCTTCATCGTTGACCGCCTGAAGTCTCTGATTAAGTACAAAGGCTATCAGGTGGCTCC
CGCTGAATTGGAATCCATCTTGCTCCAACACCCCAACATCTTCGACGCAGGTGTCGCAGGTCTTCCCGAC
GATGACGCCGGTGAACTTCCCGCCGCCGTTGTTGTTTTGGAGCACGGAAAGACGATGACGGAAAAAGAGA
TCGTGGATTACGTCGCCAGTCAAGTAACAACCGCGAAAAAGTTGCGCGGAGGAGTTGTGTTTGTGGACGA
AGTACCGAAAGGTCTTACCGGAAAACTCGACGCAAGAAAAATCAGAGAGATCCTCATAAAGGCCAAGAAG
GGCGGAAAGATCGCCGTGTAAGACTGTGCCTTCTAGTTGCCAGCCATCTGTTGTTTGCCCCTCCCCCGTG
CCTTCCTTGACCCTGGAAGGTGCCACTCCCACTGTCCTTTCCTAATAAAATGAGGAAATTGCATCGCATT
GTCTGAGTAGGTGTCATTCTATTCTGGGGGGTGGGGTGGGGCAGGACAGCAAGGGGGAGGATTGGGAAGA
CAATAGCAGGCATGCTGGGGATGCGGTGGGCTCTATGGCTTCTGAGGCGGAAAGAACCAGCTGGGGCTCT
AGGGGGTATCCCC
[124 nt withheld, positions 5684-5807]
C
[91 nt withheld, positions 5809-5899]
AGGGTGATGGTTCACGTACCTAGAAGTTCCTATTCCGAAGTTCCTATTCTCTAGAGCGGCCGCTTCGAGC
AGACATGATAAGATACATTGATGAGTTTGGACAAACCACAACTAGAATGCAGTGAAAAAAATGCTTTATT
TGTGAAATTTGTGATGCTATTGCTTTATTTGTAACCATTATAAGCTGCAATAAACAAGTTAACAACAACA
ATTGCATTCATTTTATGTTTCAGGTTCAGGGGGAGGTGTGGGAGGTTTTTTAAAGCAAGTAAAACCTCTA
CAAATGTGGTAAAATCGATAAGGATCCAGGTGGCACTTTTCGGGGAAATGTGCGCGGAACCCCTATTTGT
TTATTTTTCTAAATACATTCAAATATGTATCCGCTCATGAGACAATAACCCTGATAAATGCTTCAATAAT
ATTGAAAAAGGAAGAGTATGAGTATTCAACATTTCCGTGTCGCCCTTATTCCCTTTTTTGCGGCATTTTG
CCTTCCTGTTTTTGCTCACCCAGAAACGCTGGTGAAAGTAAAAGATGCTGAAGATCAGTTGGGTGCACGA
GTGGGTTACATCGAACTGGATCTCAACAGCGGTAAGATCCTTGAGAGTTTTCGCCCCGAAGAACGTTTTC
CAATGATGAGCACTTTTAAAGTTCTGCTATGTGGCGCGGTATTATCCCGTATTGACGCCGGGCAAGAGCA
ACTCGGTCGCCGCATACACTATTCTCAGAATGACTTGGTTGAGTACTCACCAGTCACAGAAAAGCATCTT
ACGGATGGCATGACAGTAAGAGAATTATGCAGTGCTGCCATAACCATGAGTGATAACACTGCGGCCAACT
TACTTCTGACAACGATCGGAGGACCGAAGGAGCTAACCGCTTTTTTGCACAACATGGGGGATCATGTAAC
TCGCCTTGATCGTTGGGAACCGGAGCTGAATGAAGCCATACCAAACGACGAGCGTGACACCACGATGCCT
GTAGCAATGGCAACAACGTTGCGCAAACTATTAACTGGCGAACTACTTACTCTAGCTTCCCGGCAACAAT
TAATAGACTGGATGGAGGCGGATAAAGTTGCAGGACCACTTCTGCGCTCGGCCCTTCCGGCTGGCTGGTT
TATTGCTGATAAATCTGGAGCCGGTGAGCGTGGGTCTCGCGGTATCATTGCAGCACTGGGGCCAGATGGT
AAGCCCTCCCGTATCGTAGTTATCTACACGACGGGGAGTCAGGCAACTATGGATGAACGAAATAGACAGA
TCGCTGAGATAGGTGCCTCACTGATTAAGCATTGGTAACTGTCAGACCAAGTTTACTCATATATACTTTA
GATTGATTTAAAACTTCATTTTTAATTTAAAAGGATCTAGGTGAAGATCCTTTTTGATAATCTCATGACC
AAAATCCCTTAACGTGAGTTTTCGTTCCACTGAGCGTCAGACCCCGTAGAAAAGATCAAAGGATCTTCTT
GAGATCCTTTTTTTCTGCGCGTAATCTGCTGCTTGCAAACAAAAAAACCACCGCTACCAGCGGTGGTTTG
TTTGCCGGATCAAGAGCTACCAACTCTTTTTCCGAAGGTAACTGGCTTCAGCAGAGCGCAGATACCAAAT
ACTGTTCTTCTAGTGTAGCCGTAGTTAGGCCACCACTTCAAGAACTCTGTAGCACCGCCTACATACCTCG
CTCTGCTAATCCTGTTACCAGTGGCTGCTGCCAGTGGCGATAAGTCGTGTCTTACCGGGTTGGACTCAAG
ACGATAGTTACCGGATAAGGCGCAGCGGTCGGGCTGAACGGGGGGTTCGTGCACACAGCCCAGCTTGGAG
CGAACGACCTACACCGAACTGAGATACCTACAGCGTGAGCTATGAGAAAGCGCCACGCTTCCCGAAGGGA
GAAAGGCGGACAGGTATCCGGTAAGCGGCAGGGTCGGAACAGGAGAGCGCACGAGGGAGCTTCCAGGGGG
AAACGCCTGGTATCTTTATAGTCCTGTCGGGTTTCGCCACCTCTGACTTGAGCGTCGATTTTTGTGATGC
TCGTCAGGGGGGCGGAGCCTATGGAAAAACGCCAGCAACGCGGCCTTTTTACGGTTCCTGGCCTTTTGCT
GGCCTTTTGCTCACATGGCTCGACAGATCTCCCGATCCCCTATGGTGCACTCTCAGTACAATCTGCTCTG
ATGCCGCATAGTTAAGCCAGTATCTGCTCCCTGCTTGTGTGTTGGAGGTCGCTGAGTAGTGCGCGAGCAA
AATTTAAGCTACAACAAGGCAAGGCTTGACCGACAATTGCATGAAGAATCTGCTTAGGGTTAGGCGTTTT
GCGCTGCTTCGCGATGTACGGGCCAGATATACGCGTTGACATTGATTATTGACTAGTTATTAATAGTAAT
CAATTACGGGGTCATTAGTTCATAGCCCATATATGGAGTTCCGCGTTACATAACTTACGGTAAATGGCCC
GCCTGGCTGACCGCCCAACGACCCCCGCCCATTGACGTCAATAATGACGTATGTTCCCATAGTAACGCCA
ATAGGGACTTTCCATTGACGTCAATGGGTGGAGTATTTACGGTAAACTGCCCACTTGGCAGTACATCAAG
TGTATCATATGCCAAGTACGCCCCCTATTGACGTCAATGACGGTAAATGGCCCGCCTGGCATTATGCCCA
GTACATGACCTTATGGGACTTTCCTACTTGGCAGTACATCTACGTATTAGTCATCGCTATTACCATGGTG
ATGCGGTTTTGGCAGTACATCAATGGGCGTGGATAGCGGTTTGACTCACGGGGATTTCCAAGTCTCCACC
CCATTGACGTCAATGGGAGTTTGTTTTGGCACCAAAATCAACGGGACTTTCCAAAATGTCGTAACAACTC
CGCCCCATTGACGCAAATGGGCGGTAGGCGTGTACGGTGGGAGGTCTATATAAGCAGAGCTCGTTTAGTG
AACCGTCAGATCGCCTGGAGACGCCATCCACGCTGTTTTGACCTCCATAGAAGACACCGGGACCGATCCA
GCCTCCGCGGCCGGGAACGGTGCATTGGAACGGACCTGCAGGAATTGATCCGCGGCCCTAGCGCTACCGG
ACTCAGATCCA
Features (pLannotate 1.2.2; 20 found; start..end, strand, type, name):
     16..602     +  misc_feature   IRES2: internal ribosome entry site (IRES) of the encephalomyocarditis virus (EMCV)
    603..1535    +  CDS            LUCI_RENRE: Experimental evidence at protein level: Swiss-Prot protein existence level 1. Upon binding the substrate, the enzyme catalyzes an oxygenation, producing a very short-lived hydroperoxide that cyclizes into a dioxetanone structure, which collapses, releasing a CO(2) molecule. The spontaneous breakdown of the dioxetanone releases the energy (about 50 kcal/mole) that is necessary to generate the excited state of the coelenteramide product, which is the singlet form of the monoanion. In vivo the product undergoes the process of nonradiative energy transfer to an accessory protein, a green fluoresce
   1737..2199    +  misc_feature   IRES: internal ribosome entry site (IRES) of the encephalomyocarditis virus (EMCV)
   2233..2250    +  protein_bind   attB1 (fragment): mutant version of attB; core recombination site for the Gateway® BP reaction BP Clonase™
   2256..3686    +  CDS            IKZF1 (fragment): IKZF1_HUMAN - Also known as IK1, IKAROS, LYF1, ZNFN1A1. Experimental evidence at protein level: Swiss-Prot protein existence level 1. Transcription regulator of hematopoietic cell differentiation (PubMed:17934067). Binds gamma-satellite DNA (PubMed:17135265, PubMed:19141594). Plays a role in the development of lymphocytes, B- and T-cells. Binds and activates the enhancer (delta-A element) of the CD3-delta gene. Repressor of the TDT (fikzfterminal deoxynucleotidyltransferase) gene during thymocyte differentiation. Regulates transcription through association with both HDAC-dependent and HDAC-ind
   3688..3712    -  protein_bind   attB2: mutant version of attB; recombination site for the Gateway® BP reaction BP Clonase™
   3759..5411    +  CDS            luciferase: firefly luciferase; luc+; enhanced luc+ version of the luciferase gene
   5414..5638    +  polyA_signal   bGH poly(A) signal: bovine growth hormone polyadenylation signal
   5642..5663    +  promoter       SV40 promoter (fragment): SV40 enhancer and early promoter
   5684..5917    +  rep_origin     f1 ori (fragment) (sequence partly withheld): f1 bacteriophage origin of replication; arrow indicates direction of (+) strand synthesis
   5922..5954    +  protein_bind   FRT (fragment): FLP-mediated recombination occurs in the 8-bp core sequence TCTAGAAA (Turan and Bode, 2011). FLP recombinase from the Saccharomyces cerevisiae 2μ plasmid
   5978..6099    -  polyA_signal   SV40 poly(A) signal: SV40 polyadenylation signal
   6122..6190    -  CDS            large T antigen (fragment): large T antigen from SV40 (simian virus 40)
   6232..6336    +  promoter       AmpR promoter: bla
   6337..7197    +  CDS            AmpR: β-lactamase; bla; confers resistance to ampicillin, carbenicillin, and related antibiotics
   7368..7956    +  rep_origin     ori: high-copy-number ColE1/pMB1/pBR322/pUC origin of replication
   8040..8092    -  misc_feature   bom (fragment): basis of mobility region from pBR322
   8247..8626    +  enhancer       CMV enhancer: human cytomegalovirus immediate early enhancer
   8627..8830    +  promoter       CMV promoter: human cytomegalovirus (CMV) immediate early promoter
   8967..8988    +  misc_feature   MCS (fragment): multiple cloning site
