[The description below was written by a language model from this plasmid's Addgene catalogue record and pLannotate feature annotations shown in this document.]
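Description:
pIRIGF-IKZF1-V2 is a mammalian expression and dual-luciferase reporter plasmid of about 9 kb, built on the pCMV-IRES-Renilla Luciferase-IRES-Gateway-Firefly Luciferase (pIRIGF) backbone. It is propagated in E. coli through a high-copy ColE1/pUC-type origin and selected with ampicillin via the β-lactamase gene. The feature table also picks up backbone remnants, namely partial f1 ori, SV40 promoter, FRT and SV40 large T fragments plus an SV40 poly(A) signal. No mammalian selection marker is annotated.

The payload is a single transcription unit driven by the CMV immediate-early enhancer and promoter and terminated by the bovine growth hormone polyadenylation signal. Although the catalogue lists "IRES" as the promoter, the IRES elements govern translation rather than transcription. A first EMCV IRES directs translation of Renilla luciferase. A second EMCV IRES directs translation of human IKZF1 (Ikaros, splice variant 2), which was inserted by Gateway recombination and is flanked by attB1 and attB2 sites. According to the record, IKZF1 is fused at its C terminus to firefly luciferase (luc+).

Because both luciferases come from the same mRNA, Renilla activity serves as an internal control for transfection efficiency and transcript abundance. The firefly-to-Renilla ratio therefore reflects the steady-state level of the IKZF1 fusion protein. This design suits measurement of post-translational changes in Ikaros stability, and the associated publication concerns lenalidomide-induced, cereblon-dependent destruction of Ikaros proteins.
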