Addgene plasmid #69045: pIRIGF-IKZF1-V2
Purpose: expression of IKZF1 fused to firefly luciferase with co-expression of Renilla luciferase, both under IRES control.
Depositing lab: William Kaelin. Depositing organization: Dana-Farber Cancer Institute. Publication: The myeloma drug lenalidomide promotes the cereblon-dependent destruction of Ikaros proteins. Lu G, Middleton RE, Sun H, Naniong M, Ott CJ, Mitsiades CS, Wong KK, Bradner JE, Kaelin WG Jr. Science. 2014 Jan 17;343(6168):305-9. doi: 10.1126/science.1244917. Epub 2013 Nov 29. PubMed 24292623.
Backbone
  Vector backbone: pCMV-IRES-Renilla Luciferase-IRES-Gateway-Firefly Luciferase (pIRIGF)
  Vector type: Mammalian Expression, Luciferase
Growth in bacteria
  Bacterial resistance: Ampicillin, 100 μg/mL
  Growth temperature: 37°C
  Growth strain: DH5alpha
  Copy number: Unknown
Gene/Insert
  Gene/Insert name: IKZF1 (alt name: IKAROS family zinc finger 1)
  Species: H. sapiens (human)
  Mutation: splice variant 2
  Entrez Gene: IKZF1 (a.k.a. CVID13, Hs.54452, IK1, IKAROS, LYF1, LyF-1, PPP1R92, PRO0758, ZNFN1A1)
  Promoter: IRES
  Tag / fusion protein: luciferase (C terminal on backbone)
  Cloning method: Gateway Cloning
  Sequencing primers: 5′ Rluc-F; 3′ LucNRev
Terms and licenses: Academic/Nonprofit Terms; Industry Terms: Not Available to Industry
How to cite: pIRIGF-IKZF1-V2 was a gift from William Kaelin (Addgene plasmid # 69045 ; http://n2t.net/addgene:69045 ; RRID:Addgene_69045)
